Addgene plasmid #118880: pOCC202
Purpose: shuttle vector for baculovirus production, using FlashBac bacmid; for recombinant protein with C-terminal mKate2, and C-terminal HIS6 tag, cleavable with 3C
Depositing lab: Marc Bickle & PEPC MPI CBG. Depositing organization: Max Planck Institute of Molecular Cell Biology and Genetics. Publication: FlexiBAC: a versatile, open-source baculovirus vector system for protein expression, secretion, and proteolytic processing. Lemaitre RP, Bogdanova A, Borgonovo B, Woodruff JB, Drechsel DN. BMC Biotechnol. 2019 Mar 29;19(1):20. doi: 10.1186/s12896-019-0512-z. PubMed 30925874.
Backbone
  Vector backbone: pOET1
  Backbone size w/o insert (bp): 4900
  Vector type: Insect Expression
Growth in bacteria
  Bacterial resistance: Ampicillin, 100 μg/mL
  Growth temperature: 37°C
  Growth strain: DB3.1
  Copy number: High Copy
Gene/Insert
  Gene/Insert name: NcoI-NotI-ccdB-AscI-mKate2-3C-HIS6-stop-HindIII cassette
  Promoter: polH
  Tag / fusion protein: mKate2, HIS6, cleavable with 3C protease (C terminal on backbone)
  Cloning method: Restriction Enzyme; 5′ cloning site NotI (unknown if destroyed); 3′ cloning site AscI (unknown if destroyed)
Terms and licenses: Academic/Nonprofit Terms; Industry Terms: Not Available to Industry
How to cite: pOCC202 was a gift from Marc Bickle & PEPC MPI CBG (Addgene plasmid # 118880 ; http://n2t.net/addgene:118880 ; RRID:Addgene_118880)
