[The description below was written by a language model from this plasmid's Addgene catalogue record and pLannotate feature annotations shown in this document.]
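Description:
pOCC202 is a baculovirus transfer (shuttle) vector built on the pOET1 backbone and belonging to the FlexiBAC system. It is designed for producing recombinant baculovirus by recombination with a FlashBac-type bacmid and then expressing proteins in insect cells. In E. coli it is maintained at high copy through a ColE1/pUC-type origin and selected with ampicillin via the β-lactamase gene. Because the empty vector carries the toxic ccdB gene, it must be propagated in a ccdB-tolerant strain such as DB3.1. The two sequence records, about 6.1 kb each and differing by a single nucleotide and in their start coordinate, give the same feature map.

The expression cassette is driven by the very late AcMNPV polyhedrin (polH) promoter. Downstream lies a NotI–AscI-flanked ccdB stuffer, which is replaced by the gene of interest. Loss of ccdB provides counter-selection against uncut or religated vector in standard cloning strains. An inserted open reading frame is fused in frame to a C-terminal mKate2 red fluorescent protein, followed by a 3C protease recognition site and a 6xHis tag before the stop codon. This gives fluorescence for monitoring expression or localisation and a handle for metal-affinity purification. The cassette order places the 3C site between mKate2 and the His tag, although the site itself is not annotated in the feature tables. An SV40 polyadenylation signal and the polyhedrin 3′ UTR follow the cassette.

LEF-2 and ORF603 sequences lie upstream of the promoter and represent one baculoviral flank for homologous recombination into the viral genome. The downstream flank is not explicitly annotated. Small fragments of lacI, the RSF origin, the M13 origin and lacZα, together with a T7 promoter, appear to be backbone remnants.
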