Features (pLannotate 1.2.2; 17 found; start..end, strand, type, name):
     79..170     +  promoter       polyhedrin promoter: polh from Autographa californica; promoter for the baculovirus polyhedrin gene
    329..631     +  CDS            ccdB: CCDB_ECOLI - Also known as G, letB, letD. Experimental evidence at protein level: Swiss-Prot protein existence level 1. Toxic component of a type II toxin-antitoxin (TA) system, functioning in plasmid maintainence. Responsible for the post- segregational killing (PSK) of plasmid-free cells, also referred to as a plasmid addiction system. Half-life of over 2 hours. Cell killing by CcdB is accompanied by filamentation, defects in chromosome and plasmid segregation, defects in cell division, formation of anucleate cells, decreased DNA synthesis and plasmid loss. Interferes with the activity of DN
    702..1397    +  CDS            mKate2: mKate2 is a basic (constitutively fluorescent) red fluorescent protein published in 2009, derived from Entacmaea quadricolor. It is reported to be a rapidly-maturing monomer with moderate acid sensitivity.
   1431..1448    +  CDS            7xHis (fragment): 6xHis affinity tag
   1484..1567    +  CDS            large T antigen (fragment): large T antigen from SV40 (simian virus 40)
   1590..1724    +  polyA_signal   SV40 poly(A) signal: SV40 polyadenylation signal
   1797..2169    +  3'UTR          polyhedrin 3' UTR: 3' UTR from the Autographa californica nucleopolyhedrovirus polyhedrin gene (Suzuki et al., 2006)
   2429..2476    -  CDS            lacI (fragment): lac repressor; lacI; The lac repressor binds to the lac operator to inhibit transcription in E. coli. This inhibition can be relieved by adding lactose or isopropyl-β-D-thiogalactopyranoside (IPTG).
   2513..2553    -  rep_origin     RSF ori (fragment): Plasmids containing the RSF 1030 origin of replication can be propagated in E. coli cells that contain additional plasmids with compatible origins.
   2631..3219    -  rep_origin     ori: high-copy-number ColE1/pMB1/pBR322/pUC origin of replication
   3390..4250    -  CDS            AmpR: β-lactamase; bla; confers resistance to ampicillin, carbenicillin, and related antibiotics
   4252..4356    -  promoter       AmpR promoter: bla
   4382..4513    -  rep_origin     M13 ori (fragment): M13 bacteriophage origin of replication; arrow indicates direction of (+) strand synthesis
   4534..4690    -  CDS            lacZα (fragment): LacZα fragment of β-galactosidase; lacZ fragment
   4699..4717    +  promoter       T7 promoter: promoter for bacteriophage T7 RNA polymerase
   4820..5449    +  CDS            LEF-2: LEF2_NPVAC - Experimental evidence at protein level: Swiss-Prot protein existence level 1. Plays an essential role in viral DNA replication. Does not seem to participate in the initiation step but is rather important for the amplification of DNA. Also required for expression from the vp39 and polh promoters. From Autographa californica nuclear polyhedrosis virus (AcMNPV).
   5490..6095    +  CDS            ORF603: baculovirus ORF603 protein
>Addgene plasmid #118880 | pOCC202 | depositor full sequence | sequence record 224670 | Full Sequence
AGCTGCCACCATTTTGTTCGCCCAGGACTCTAGCTATAGTTCTAGTGGTTGGCTACGTATACTCCGGAAT
ATTAATAGATCATGGAGATAATTAAAATGATAACCATCTCGCAAATAAATAAGTATTTTACTGTTTTCGT
AACAGTTTTGTAATAAAAAAACCTATAAATATTCCGGATTATTCATACCGTCCCACCATCGGGCGCGGAT
CGCCACCATGGCGGCCGCAAGCGCTATGGCCACAACCTGTTACATTGCACAAGATAAAAATATATCATCA
CGAACAGTAAAACTGTCTGCTTACATAAACAGTAATACAAGGGGTGTTATGCAGTTTAAGGTTTACACCT
ATAAAAGAGAGAGCCGTTATCGTCTGTTTGTGGATGTACAGAGTGATATTATTGACACGCCCGGGCGACG
GATGGTGATCCCCCTGGCCAGTGCCCGTCTGCTGTCAGATAAAGTCTCCCGTGAACTTTACCCGGTGGTG
CATATCGGGGATGAAAGCTGGCGCATGATGACCACCGATATGGCCAGTGTGCCGGTCTCCGTTATCGGGG
AAGAAGTGGCTGATCTCAGCCACCGCGAAAATGACATCAAAAACGCCATTAACCTGATGTTCTGGGGAAT
ATAAATGTCAGGCTCCCTTATACACAGCCAGTGGCGCGCCGGGATCCGCTGGCTCCGCTGCTGGTTCTGG
CATGGTGAGCGAGCTGATTAAGGAGAACATGCACATGAAGCTGTACATGGAGGGCACCGTGAACAACCAC
CACTTCAAGTGCACATCCGAGGGCGAAGGCAAGCCCTACGAGGGCACCCAGACCATGAGAATCAAGGCGG
TCGAGGGCGGCCCTCTCCCCTTCGCCTTCGACATCCTGGCTACCAGCTTCATGTACGGCAGCAAAACCTT
CATCAACCACACCCAGGGCATCCCCGACTTCTTTAAGCAGTCCTTCCCCGAGGGCTTCACATGGGAGAGA
GTCACCACATACGAAGACGGGGGCGTGCTGACCGCTACCCAGGACACCAGCCTCCAGGACGGCTGCCTCA
TCTACAACGTCAAGATCAGAGGGGTGAACTTCCCATCCAACGGCCCTGTGATGCAGAAGAAAACACTCGG
CTGGGAGGCCTCCACCGAGACCCTGTACCCCGCTGACGGCGGCCTGGAAGGCAGAGCCGACATGGCCCTG
AAGCTCGTGGGCGGGGGCCACCTGATCTGCAACTTGAAGACCACATACAGATCCAAGAAACCCGCTAAGA
ACCTCAAGATGCCCGGCGTCTACTATGTGGACAGAAGACTGGAAAGAATCAAGGAGGCCGACAAAGAGAC
CTACGTCGAGCAGCACGAGGTGGCTGTGGCCAGATACTGCGACCTCCCTAGCAAACTGGGGCACAGACTG
GAAGTTCTGTTCCAGGGGCCGGGCAGCAGCCATCACCATCACCATCACAGTGGATAATAGAAGCTTGTCG
AGAAGTACTAGAGGATCATAATCAGCCATACCACATTTGTAGAGGTTTTACTTGCTTTAAAAAACCTCCC
ACACCTCCCCCTGAACCTGAAACATAAAATGAATGCAATTGTTGTTGTTAACTTGTTTATTGCAGCTTAT
AATGGTTACAAATAAAGCAATAGCATCACAAATTTCACAAATAAAGCATTTTTTTCACTGCATTCTAGTT
GTGGTTTGTCCAAACTCATCAATGTATCTTATCATGTCTGGATCTGATCACTGCTTGAGCCTAGGAGATC
CGAACCAGATAAGTGAAAGCCTGCATCCGCAGATCTTAATTAATAAAACACGATACATTGTTATTAGTAC
ATTTATTAAGCGCTAGATTCTGTGCGTTGTTGATTTACAGACAATTGTTGTACGTATTTTAATAATTCAT
TAAATTTATAATCTTTAGGGTGGTATGTTAGAGCGAAAATCAAATGATTTTCAGCGTCTTTATATCTGAA
TTTAAATATTAAATCCTCAATAGATTTGTAAAATAGGTTTCGATTAGTTTCAAACAAGGGTTGTTTTTCC
GAACCGATGGCTGGACTATCTAATGGATTTTCGCTCAACGCCACAAAACTTGCCAAATCTTGTAGCAGCA
ATCTAGCTTTGTCGATATTCGTTTGTGTTTTGTTTTGTAATAAAGGTTCGACGTCGTTCAAAATATTATG
CGCTTTTGTATTTCTTTCATCACTGTCGTTAGTGTACAATTGACTCGACGTAAACACGTTAAATAACGCT
TGGACATATTTAACATCGGGCGTGTTAGCTTTATTAGGCCGATTATCGTCGTCGTCCCAACCCTCGTCGT
TAGAAGTTGCTTCCGAAGACGATTTTGCCATAGCCACACGACGCCTATTAATTGTGTCGGCTAACACGTC
CGCGATCAAATTTGTAGTTGAGCTTTTTGGGCCTCATGGGCCTTCCGCTCACTGCCCGCTTTCCAGTCGG
GAAACCTGTCGTGCCAGCTGCATTAACATGGTCATAGCTGTTTCCTTGCGTATTGGGCGCTCTCCGCTTC
CTCGCTCACTGACTCGCTGCGCTCGGTCGTTCGGGTAAAGCCTGGGGTGCCTAATGAGCAAAAGGCCAGC
AAAAGGCCAGGAACCGTAAAAAGGCCGCGTTGCTGGCGTTTTTCCATAGGCTCCGCCCCCCTGACGAGCA
TCACAAAAATCGACGCTCAAGTCAGAGGTGGCGAAACCCGACAGGACTATAAAGATACCAGGCGTTTCCC
CCTGGAAGCTCCCTCGTGCGCTCTCCTGTTCCGACCCTGCCGCTTACCGGATACCTGTCCGCCTTTCTCC
CTTCGGGAAGCGTGGCGCTTTCTCATAGCTCACGCTGTAGGTATCTCAGTTCGGTGTAGGTCGTTCGCTC
CAAGCTGGGCTGTGTGCACGAACCCCCCGTTCAGCCCGACCGCTGCGCCTTATCCGGTAACTATCGTCTT
GAGTCCAACCCGGTAAGACACGACTTATCGCCACTGGCAGCAGCCACTGGTAACAGGATTAGCAGAGCGA
GGTATGTAGGCGGTGCTACAGAGTTCTTGAAGTGGTGGCCTAACTACGGCTACACTAGAAGAACAGTATT
TGGTATCTGCGCTCTGCTGAAGCCAGTTACCTTCGGAAAAAGAGTTGGTAGCTCTTGATCCGGCAAACAA
ACCACCGCTGGTAGCGGTGGTTTTTTTGTTTGCAAGCAGCAGATTACGCGCAGAAAAAAAGGATCTCAAG
AAGATCCTTTGATCTTTTCTACGGGGTCTGACGCTCAGTGGAACGAAAACTCACGTTAAGGGATTTTGGT
CATGAGATTATCAAAAAGGATCTTCACCTAGATCCTTTTAAATTAAAAATGAAGTTTTAAATCAATCTAA
AGTATATATGAGTAAACTTGGTCTGACAGTTACCAATGCTTAATCAGTGAGGCACCTATCTCAGCGATCT
GTCTATTTCGTTCATCCATAGTTGCCTGACTCCCCGTCGTGTAGATAACTACGATACGGGAGGGCTTACC
ATCTGGCCCCAGTGCTGCAATGATACCGCGAGACCCACGCTCACCGGCTCCAGATTTATCAGCAATAAAC
CAGCCAGCCGGAAGGGCCGAGCGCAGAAGTGGTCCTGCAACTTTATCCGCCTCCATCCAGTCTATTAATT
GTTGCCGGGAAGCTAGAGTAAGTAGTTCGCCAGTTAATAGTTTGCGCAACGTTGTTGCCATTGCTGCAGG
CATCGTGGTGTCACGCTCGTCGTTTGGTATGGCTTCATTCAGCTCCGGTTCCCAACGATCAAGGCGAGTT
ACATGATCCCCCATGTTGTGCAAAAAAGCGGTTAGCTCCTTCGGTCCTCCGATCGTTGTCAGAAGTAAGT
TGGCCGCAGTGTTATCACTCATGGTTATGGCAGCACTGCATAATTCTCTTACTGTCATGCCATCCGTAAG
ATGCTTTTCTGTGACTGGTGAGTACTCAACCAAGTCATTCTGAGAATAGTGTATGCGGCGACCGAGTTGC
TCTTGCCCGGCGTCAACACGGGATAATACCGCGCCACATAGCAGAACTTTAAAAGTGCTCATCATTGGAA
AACGTTCTTCGGGGCGAAAACTCTCAAGGATCTTACCGCTGTTGAGATCCAGTTCGATGTAACCCACTCG
TGCACCCAACTGATCTTCAGCATCTTTTACTTTCACCAGCGTTTCTGGGTGAGCAAAAACAGGAAGGCAA
AATGCCGCAAAAAAGGGAATAAGGGCGACACGGAAATGTTGAATACTCATTACTCTTCCTTTTTCAATAT
TATTGAAGCATTTATCAGGGTTATTGTCTCATGAGCGGATACATATTTGAATGTATTTAGAAAAATAAAC
AAATAGGGGTTCCGCGCACATTTCCCCGAAAAGTGCCACCTAAATTGTAAGCGTTAATATTTTGTTAAAA
TTCGCGTTAAATTTTTGTTAAATCAGCTCATTTTTTAACCAATAGGCCGAAATCGGCAAAATCCCTTATA
AATCAAAAGAATAGACCGAGATAGGGTTGAGTGGCCGCTACAGGGCGCTCCCATTCGCCATTCAGGCTGC
GCAACTGTTGGGAAGGGCGTTTCGGTGCGGGCCTCTTCGCTATTACGCCAGCTGGCGAAAGGGGGATGTG
CTGCAAGGCGATTAAGTTGGGTAACGCCAGGGTTTTCCCAGTCACGACGTTGTAAAACGACGGCCAGTGA
GCGCGACGTAATACGACTCACTATAGGGCGAATTGGCGGAAGGCCGTCAAGGCCGTGACGTTAAAACTAT
TAAGCCATCCAATCGACCGTTAGTCGAATCAGGACCGCTGGTGCGAGAAGCCGCGAAGTATGGCGAATGC
ATCGTATAACGTGTGGAGTCCGCTCATTAGAGCGTCATGTTTAGACAAGAAAGCTACATATTTAATTGAT
CCCGATGATTTTATTGATAAATTGACCCTAACTCCATACACGGTATTCTACAATGGCGGGGTTTTGGTCA
AAATTTCCGGACTGCGATTGTACATGCTGTTAACGGCTCCGCCCACTATTAATGAAATTAAAAATTCCAA
TTTTAAAAAACGCAGCAAGAGAAACATTTGTATGAAAGAATGCGTAGAAGGAAAGAAAAATGTCGTGGAC
ATGCTGAACAACAAGATTAATATGCCTCCGTGTATAAAAAAAATATTGAACGATTTGAAAGAAAACAATG
TACCGCGCGGCGGTATGTACAGGAAGAGGTTTATACTAAACTGTTACATTGCAAACGTGGTTTCGTGTGC
CAAGTGTGAAAACCGATGTTTAATCAAGGCTCTGACGCATTTCTACAACCACGACTCCAAGTGTGTGGGT
GAAGTCATGCATCTTTTAATCAAATCCCAAGATGTGTATAAACCACCAAACTGCCAAAAAATGAAAACTG
TGGACAAGCTCTGTCCGTTTGCTGGCAACTGCAAGGGTCTCAATCCTATTTGTAATTATTGAATAATAAA
ACAATTATAAATGCTAAATTTGTTTTTTATTAACGATACAAACCAAACGCAACAAGAACATTTGTAGTAT
TATCTATAATTGAAAACGCGTAGTTATAATCGCTGAGGTAATATTTAAAATCATTTTCAAATGATTCACA
GTTAATTTGCGACAATATAATTTTATTTTCACATAAACTAGACGCCTTGTCGTCTTCTTCTTCGTATTCC
TTCTCTTTTTCATTTTTCTCCTCATAAAAATTAACATAGTTATTATCGTATCCATATATGTATCTATCGT
ATAGAGTAAATTTTTTGTTGTCATAAATATATATGTCTTTTTTAATGGGGTGTATAGTACCGCTGCGCAT
AGTTTTTCTGTAATTTACAACAGTGCTATTTTCTGGTAGTTCTTCGGAGTGTGTTGCTTTAATTATTAAA
TTTATATAATCAATGAATTTGGGATCGTCGGTTTTGTACAATATGTTGCCGGCATAGTACGCAGCTTCTT
CTAGTTCAATTACACCATTTTTTAGCAGCACCGGATTAACATAACTTTCCAAAATGTTGTACGAACCGTT
AAACAAAAACAGTTCACCTCCCTTTTCTATACTATTGTCTGCGAGCAGTTGTTTGTTGTTAAAAATAACA
GCCATTGTAATGAGACGCACAAACTAATATCACA
