Features (pLannotate 1.2.2; 17 found; start..end, strand, type, name):
      1..92      +  promoter       polyhedrin promoter: polh from Autographa californica; promoter for the baculovirus polyhedrin gene
    251..553     +  CDS            ccdB: CCDB_ECOLI - Also known as G, letB, letD. Experimental evidence at protein level: Swiss-Prot protein existence level 1. Toxic component of a type II toxin-antitoxin (TA) system, functioning in plasmid maintainence. Responsible for the post- segregational killing (PSK) of plasmid-free cells, also referred to as a plasmid addiction system. Half-life of over 2 hours. Cell killing by CcdB is accompanied by filamentation, defects in chromosome and plasmid segregation, defects in cell division, formation of anucleate cells, decreased DNA synthesis and plasmid loss. Interferes with the activity of DN
    624..1319    +  CDS            mKate2: mKate2 is a basic (constitutively fluorescent) red fluorescent protein published in 2009, derived from Entacmaea quadricolor. It is reported to be a rapidly-maturing monomer with moderate acid sensitivity.
   1353..1370    +  CDS            7xHis (fragment): 6xHis affinity tag
   1406..1489    +  CDS            large T antigen (fragment): large T antigen from SV40 (simian virus 40)
   1512..1646    +  polyA_signal   SV40 poly(A) signal: SV40 polyadenylation signal
   1719..2091    +  3'UTR          polyhedrin 3' UTR: 3' UTR from the Autographa californica nucleopolyhedrovirus polyhedrin gene (Suzuki et al., 2006)
   2351..2398    -  CDS            lacI (fragment): lac repressor; lacI; The lac repressor binds to the lac operator to inhibit transcription in E. coli. This inhibition can be relieved by adding lactose or isopropyl-β-D-thiogalactopyranoside (IPTG).
   2435..2475    -  rep_origin     RSF ori (fragment): Plasmids containing the RSF 1030 origin of replication can be propagated in E. coli cells that contain additional plasmids with compatible origins.
   2553..3141    -  rep_origin     ori: high-copy-number ColE1/pMB1/pBR322/pUC origin of replication
   3312..4172    -  CDS            AmpR: β-lactamase; bla; confers resistance to ampicillin, carbenicillin, and related antibiotics
   4173..4277    -  promoter       AmpR promoter: bla
   4303..4434    -  rep_origin     M13 ori (fragment): M13 bacteriophage origin of replication; arrow indicates direction of (+) strand synthesis
   4455..4611    -  CDS            lacZα (fragment): LacZα fragment of β-galactosidase; lacZ fragment
   4620..4638    +  promoter       T7 promoter: promoter for bacteriophage T7 RNA polymerase
   4741..5370    +  CDS            LEF-2: LEF2_NPVAC - Experimental evidence at protein level: Swiss-Prot protein existence level 1. Plays an essential role in viral DNA replication. Does not seem to participate in the initiation step but is rather important for the amplification of DNA. Also required for expression from the vp39 and polh promoters. From Autographa californica nuclear polyhedrosis virus (AcMNPV).
   5411..6016    +  CDS            ORF603: baculovirus ORF603 protein
>Addgene plasmid #118880 | pOCC202 | addgene full sequence | sequence record 232243 | Addgene NGS Result
ATCATGGAGATAATTAAAATGATAACCATCTCGCAAATAAATAAGTATTTTACTGTTTTCGTAACAGTTT
TGTAATAAAAAAACCTATAAATATTCCGGATTATTCATACCGTCCCACCATCGGGCGCGGATCGCCACCA
TGGCGGCCGCAAGCGCTATGGCCACAACCTGTTACATTGCACAAGATAAAAATATATCATCACGAACAGT
AAAACTGTCTGCTTACATAAACAGTAATACAAGGGGTGTTATGCAGTTTAAGGTTTACACCTATAAAAGA
GAGAGCCGTTATCGTCTGTTTGTGGATGTACAGAGTGATATTATTGACACGCCCGGGCGACGGATGGTGA
TCCCCCTGGCCAGTGCCCGTCTGCTGTCAGATAAAGTCTCCCGTGAACTTTACCCGGTGGTGCATATCGG
GGATGAAAGCTGGCGCATGATGACCACCGATATGGCCAGTGTGCCGGTCTCCGTTATCGGGGAAGAAGTG
GCTGATCTCAGCCACCGCGAAAATGACATCAAAAACGCCATTAACCTGATGTTCTGGGGAATATAAATGT
CAGGCTCCCTTATACACAGCCAGTGGCGCGCCGGGATCCGCTGGCTCCGCTGCTGGTTCTGGCATGGTGA
GCGAGCTGATTAAGGAGAACATGCACATGAAGCTGTACATGGAGGGCACCGTGAACAACCACCACTTCAA
GTGCACATCCGAGGGCGAAGGCAAGCCCTACGAGGGCACCCAGACCATGAGAATCAAGGCGGTCGAGGGC
GGCCCTCTCCCCTTCGCCTTCGACATCCTGGCTACCAGCTTCATGTACGGCAGCAAAACCTTCATCAACC
ACACCCAGGGCATCCCCGACTTCTTTAAGCAGTCCTTCCCCGAGGGCTTCACATGGGAGAGAGTCACCAC
ATACGAAGACGGGGGCGTGCTGACCGCTACCCAGGACACCAGCCTCCAGGACGGCTGCCTCATCTACAAC
GTCAAGATCAGAGGGGTGAACTTCCCATCCAACGGCCCTGTGATGCAGAAGAAAACACTCGGCTGGGAGG
CCTCCACCGAGACCCTGTACCCCGCTGACGGCGGCCTGGAAGGCAGAGCCGACATGGCCCTGAAGCTCGT
GGGCGGGGGCCACCTGATCTGCAACTTGAAGACCACATACAGATCCAAGAAACCCGCTAAGAACCTCAAG
ATGCCCGGCGTCTACTATGTGGACAGAAGACTGGAAAGAATCAAGGAGGCCGACAAAGAGACCTACGTCG
AGCAGCACGAGGTGGCTGTGGCCAGATACTGCGACCTCCCTAGCAAACTGGGGCACAGACTGGAAGTTCT
GTTCCAGGGGCCGGGCAGCAGCCATCACCATCACCATCACAGTGGATAATAGAAGCTTGTCGAGAAGTAC
TAGAGGATCATAATCAGCCATACCACATTTGTAGAGGTTTTACTTGCTTTAAAAAACCTCCCACACCTCC
CCCTGAACCTGAAACATAAAATGAATGCAATTGTTGTTGTTAACTTGTTTATTGCAGCTTATAATGGTTA
CAAATAAAGCAATAGCATCACAAATTTCACAAATAAAGCATTTTTTTCACTGCATTCTAGTTGTGGTTTG
TCCAAACTCATCAATGTATCTTATCATGTCTGGATCTGATCACTGCTTGAGCCTAGGAGATCCGAACCAG
ATAAGTGAAAGCCTGCATCCGCAGATCTTAATTAATAAAACACGATACATTGTTATTAGTACATTTATTA
AGCGCTAGATTCTGTGCGTTGTTGATTTACAGACAATTGTTGTACGTATTTTAATAATTCATTAAATTTA
TAATCTTTAGGGTGGTATGTTAGAGCGAAAATCAAATGATTTTCAGCGTCTTTATATCTGAATTTAAATA
TTAAATCCTCAATAGATTTGTAAAATAGGTTTCGATTAGTTTCAAACAAGGGTTGTTTTTCCGAACCGAT
GGCTGGACTATCTAATGGATTTTCGCTCAACGCCACAAAACTTGCCAAATCTTGTAGCAGCAATCTAGCT
TTGTCGATATTCGTTTGTGTTTTGTTTTGTAATAAAGGTTCGACGTCGTTCAAAATATTATGCGCTTTTG
TATTTCTTTCATCACTGTCGTTAGTGTACAATTGACTCGACGTAAACACGTTAAATAACGCTTGGACATA
TTTAACATCGGGCGTGTTAGCTTTATTAGGCCGATTATCGTCGTCGTCCCAACCCTCGTCGTTAGAAGTT
GCTTCCGAAGACGATTTTGCCATAGCCACACGACGCCTATTAATTGTGTCGGCTAACACGTCCGCGATCA
AATTTGTAGTTGAGCTTTTTGGGCCTCATGGGCCTTCCGCTCACTGCCCGCTTTCCAGTCGGGAAACCTG
TCGTGCCAGCTGCATTAACATGGTCATAGCTGTTTCCTTGCGTATTGGGCGCTCTCCGCTTCCTCGCTCA
CTGACTCGCTGCGCTCGGTCGTTCGGGTAAAGCCTGGGGTGCCTAATGAGCAAAAGGCCAGCAAAAGGCC
AGGAACCGTAAAAAGGCCGCGTTGCTGGCGTTTTTCCATAGGCTCCGCCCCCCTGACGAGCATCACAAAA
ATCGACGCTCAAGTCAGAGGTGGCGAAACCCGACAGGACTATAAAGATACCAGGCGTTTCCCCCTGGAAG
CTCCCTCGTGCGCTCTCCTGTTCCGACCCTGCCGCTTACCGGATACCTGTCCGCCTTTCTCCCTTCGGGA
AGCGTGGCGCTTTCTCATAGCTCACGCTGTAGGTATCTCAGTTCGGTGTAGGTCGTTCGCTCCAAGCTGG
GCTGTGTGCACGAACCCCCCGTTCAGCCCGACCGCTGCGCCTTATCCGGTAACTATCGTCTTGAGTCCAA
CCCGGTAAGACACGACTTATCGCCACTGGCAGCAGCCACTGGTAACAGGATTAGCAGAGCGAGGTATGTA
GGCGGTGCTACAGAGTTCTTGAAGTGGTGGCCTAACTACGGCTACACTAGAAGAACAGTATTTGGTATCT
GCGCTCTGCTGAAGCCAGTTACCTTCGGAAAAAGAGTTGGTAGCTCTTGATCCGGCAAACAAACCACCGC
TGGTAGCGGTGGTTTTTTTGTTTGCAAGCAGCAGATTACGCGCAGAAAAAAAGGATCTCAAGAAGATCCT
TTGATCTTTTCTACGGGGTCTGACGCTCAGTGGAACGAAAACTCACGTTAAGGGATTTTGGTCATGAGAT
TATCAAAAAGGATCTTCACCTAGATCCTTTTAAATTAAAAATGAAGTTTTAAATCAATCTAAAGTATATA
TGAGTAAACTTGGTCTGACAGTTACCAATGCTTAATCAGTGAGGCACCTATCTCAGCGATCTGTCTATTT
CGTTCATCCATAGTTGCCTGACTCCCCGTCGTGTAGATAACTACGATACGGGAGGGCTTACCATCTGGCC
CCAGTGCTGCAATGATACCGCGAGAACCACGCTCACCGGCTCCAGATTTATCAGCAATAAACCAGCCAGC
CGGAAGGGCCGAGCGCAGAAGTGGTCCTGCAACTTTATCCGCCTCCATCCAGTCTATTAATTGTTGCCGG
GAAGCTAGAGTAAGTAGTTCGCCAGTTAATAGTTTGCGCAACGTTGTTGCCATTGCTACAGGCATCGTGG
TGTCACGCTCGTCGTTTGGTATGGCTTCATTCAGCTCCGGTTCCCAACGATCAAGGCGAGTTACATGATC
CCCCATGTTGTGCAAAAAAGCGGTTAGCTCCTTCGGTCCTCCGATCGTTGTCAGAAGTAAGTTGGCCGCA
GTGTTATCACTCATGGTTATGGCAGCACTGCATAATTCTCTTACTGTCATGCCATCCGTAAGATGCTTTT
CTGTGACTGGTGAGTACTCAACCAAGTCATTCTGAGAATAGTGTATGCGGCGACCGAGTTGCTCTTGCCC
GGCGTCAATACGGGATAATACCGCGCCACATAGCAGAACTTTAAAAGTGCTCATCATTGGAAAACGTTCT
TCGGGGCGAAAACTCTCAAGGATCTTACCGCTGTTGAGATCCAGTTCGATGTAACCCACTCGTGCACCCA
ACTGATCTTCAGCATCTTTTACTTTCACCAGCGTTTCTGGGTGAGCAAAAACAGGAAGGCAAAATGCCGC
AAAAAAGGGAATAAGGGCGACACGGAAATGTTGAATACTCATACTCTTCCTTTTTCAATATTATTGAAGC
ATTTATCAGGGTTATTGTCTCATGAGCGGATACATATTTGAATGTATTTAGAAAAATAAACAAATAGGGG
TTCCGCGCACATTTCCCCGAAAAGTGCCACCTAAATTGTAAGCGTTAATATTTTGTTAAAATTCGCGTTA
AATTTTTGTTAAATCAGCTCATTTTTTAACCAATAGGCCGAAATCGGCAAAATCCCTTATAAATCAAAAG
AATAGACCGAGATAGGGTTGAGTGGCCGCTACAGGGCGCTCCCATTCGCCATTCAGGCTGCGCAACTGTT
GGGAAGGGCGTTTCGGTGCGGGCCTCTTCGCTATTACGCCAGCTGGCGAAAGGGGGATGTGCTGCAAGGC
GATTAAGTTGGGTAACGCCAGGGTTTTCCCAGTCACGACGTTGTAAAACGACGGCCAGTGAGCGCGACGT
AATACGACTCACTATAGGGCGAATTGGCGGAAGGCCGTCAAGGCCGTGACGTTAAAACTATTAAGCCATC
CAATCGACCGTTAGTCGAATCAGGACCGCTGGTGCGAGAAGCCGCGAAGTATGGCGAATGCATCGTATAA
CGTGTGGAGTCCGCTCATTAGAGCGTCATGTTTAGACAAGAAAGCTACATATTTAATTGATCCCGATGAT
TTTATTGATAAATTGACCCTAACTCCATACACGGTATTCTACAATGGCGGGGTTTTGGTCAAAATTTCCG
GACTGCGATTGTACATGCTGTTAACGGCTCCGCCCACTATTAATGAAATTAAAAATTCCAATTTTAAAAA
ACGCAGCAAGAGAAACATTTGTATGAAAGAATGCGTAGAAGGAAAGAAAAATGTCGTGGACATGCTGAAC
AACAAGATTAATATGCCTCCGTGTATAAAAAAAATATTGAACGATTTGAAAGAAAACAATGTACCGCGCG
GCGGTATGTACAGGAAGAGGTTTATACTAAACTGTTACATTGCAAACGTGGTTTCGTGTGCCAAGTGTGA
AAACCGATGTTTAATCAAGGCTCTGACGCATTTCTACAACCACGACTCCAAGTGTGTGGGTGAAGTCATG
CATCTTTTAATCAAATCCCAAGATGTGTATAAACCACCAAACTGCCAAAAAATGAAAACTGTGGACAAGC
TCTGTCCGTTTGCTGGCAACTGCAAGGGTCTCAATCCTATTTGTAATTATTGAATAATAAAACAATTATA
AATGCTAAATTTGTTTTTTATTAACGATACAAACCAAACGCAACAAGAACATTTGTAGTATTATCTATAA
TTGAAAACGCGTAGTTATAATCGCTGAGGTAATATTTAAAATCATTTTCAAATGATTCACAGTTAATTTG
CGACAATATAATTTTATTTTCACATAAACTAGACGCCTTGTCGTCTTCTTCTTCGTATTCCTTCTCTTTT
TCATTTTTCTCCTCATAAAAATTAACATAGTTATTATCGTATCCATATATGTATCTATCGTATAGAGTAA
ATTTTTTGTTGTCATAAATATATATGTCTTTTTTAATGGGGTGTATAGTACCGCTGCGCATAGTTTTTCT
GTAATTTACAACAGTGCTATTTTCTGGTAGTTCTTCGGAGTGTGTTGCTTTAATTATTAAATTTATATAA
TCAATGAATTTGGGATCGTCGGTTTTGTACAATATGTTGCCGGCATAGTACGCAGCTTCTTCTAGTTCAA
TTACACCATTTTTTAGCAGCACCGGATTAACATAACTTTCCAAAATGTTGTACGAACCGTTAAACAAAAA
CAGTTCACCTCCCTTTTCTATACTATTGTCTGCGAGCAGTTGTTTGTTGTTAAAAATAACAGCCATTGTA
ATGAGACGCACAAACTAATATCACAAGCTGCCACCATTTTGTTCGCCCAGGACTCTAGCTATAGTTCTAG
TGGTTGGCTACGTATACTCCGGAATATTAATAG
